Addgene plasmid #138979: pQP-iRISB
Purpose: Light-controlled tri-directional targeting of endogenous proteins
Depositing lab: Vladislav Verkhusha. Depositing organization: University of Helsinki, Institute of Biomedicine. Publication: Optogenetic regulation of endogenous proteins. Redchuk TA, Karasev MM, Verkhusha PV, Donnelly SK, Hulsemann M, Virtanen J, Moore HM, Vartiainen MK, Hodgson L, Verkhusha VV. Nat Commun. 2020 Jan 30;11(1):605. doi: 10.1038/s41467-020-14460-4. PubMed 32001718.
Backbone
  Vector backbone: n/a
Growth in bacteria
  Bacterial resistance: Kanamycin, 50 μg/mL
  Growth temperature: 37°C
  Growth strain: DH5alpha
  Copy number: Unknown
Gene/Insert
  Gene/Insert name: NcoI-BphP1-CAAX-IRES2-NES-SGlinkeriB( GFP)-mCherry-Q-PAS1-AsLOV2cNLS-NotI
Terms and licenses: Academic/Nonprofit Terms; Industry Terms: Not Available to Industry
How to cite: pQP-iRISB was a gift from Vladislav Verkhusha (Addgene plasmid # 138979 ; http://n2t.net/addgene:138979 ; RRID:Addgene_138979)
