[The description below was written by a language model from this plasmid's Addgene catalogue record and pLannotate feature annotations shown in this document.]
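Description:
pQP-iRISB is a 9,088 nt mammalian expression plasmid designed for light-controlled, tri-directional relocalisation of endogenous proteins. The record gives no backbone name, but the annotated features show a bicistronic IRES2-type layout. A high-copy ColE1/pUC origin supports propagation in E. coli, and an f1 origin is also present. A Tn5 NeoR/KanR gene sits behind tandem bacterial (AmpR) and SV40 early promoters and ends in an HSV TK polyadenylation signal. This cassette gives kanamycin selection in bacteria and could allow G418 selection in mammalian cells.

The payload is a single CMV enhancer/promoter-driven transcript terminated by the SV40 poly(A) signal. The first cistron encodes the bacterial phytochrome BphP1 from Rhodopseudomonas palustris fused to a K-Ras-derived CAAX motif, which should anchor it at the plasma membrane. The EMCV IRES2 then drives translation of a second fusion, which the insert name lists as a nuclear export signal, an SG linker, an intrabody against GFP, mCherry, Q-PAS1, and AsLOV2 carrying a caged NLS. The automated annotation labels the binder region as a vsfGFP-0 fragment and the LOV2 domain as miniSOG. These are most likely homology hits rather than the actual parts. The c-Myc NLS and SV40 large T antigen fragments fit the caged nuclear localisation signal.

From general knowledge of these modules, near-infrared light induces BphP1 to bind Q-PAS1, recruiting the intrabody fusion and its bound target to the membrane. Blue light uncages the LOV2-masked NLS to drive nuclear import, and the NES favours the cytoplasm in the dark. mCherry allows the fusion to be tracked.
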