Features (pLannotate 1.2.2; 22 found; start..end, strand, type, name):
      1..54      +  rep_origin     RSF ori (fragment): Plasmids containing the RSF 1030 origin of replication can be propagated in E. coli cells that contain additional plasmids with compatible origins.
    122..425     +  enhancer       CMV enhancer: human cytomegalovirus immediate early enhancer
    426..629     +  promoter       CMV promoter: human cytomegalovirus (CMV) immediate early promoter
    652..675     +  misc_feature   MCS (fragment): multiple cloning site
    679..1623    +  CDS            RpBphP1: RpBphP1 is a fluorescent protein published in 2012, derived from Rhodopseudomonas palustris.
   2923..2970    +  CDS            K-Ras (fragment): human small GTPase proto-oncoprotein
   2971..3027    +  misc_feature   MCS: multiple cloning site
   3029..3614    +  misc_feature   IRES2: internal ribosome entry site (IRES) of the encephalomyocarditis virus (EMCV)
   3695..4036    +  CDS            vsfGFP-0 (fragment): vsfGFP-0 is a basic (constitutively fluorescent) green fluorescent protein published in 2015, derived from Aequorea victoria. It has low acid sensitivity.
   4061..4768    +  CDS            mCherry: mCherry is a basic (constitutively fluorescent) red fluorescent protein published in 2004, derived from Discosoma sp.. It is reported to be a very rapidly-maturing monomer with low acid sensitivity.
   5396..5713    +  CDS            miniSOG: miniSOG is a basic (constitutively fluorescent) cyan fluorescent protein published in 2011, derived from Arabidopsis thaliana. It requires the cofactor flavin for fluorescence.
   5789..5812    +  CDS            c-myc NLS (fragment): nuclear localization signal of human c-Myc proto-oncogene (Dang and Lee, 1988)
   5831..5914    +  CDS            large T antigen (fragment): large T antigen from SV40 (simian virus 40)
   5937..6058    +  polyA_signal   SV40 poly(A) signal: SV40 polyadenylation signal
   6092..6520    -  rep_origin     f1 ori (sequence partly withheld): f1 bacteriophage origin of replication; arrow indicates direction of (+) strand synthesis
   6547..6651    +  promoter       AmpR promoter: bla
   6653..7010    +  promoter       SV40 promoter: SV40 enhancer and early promoter
   7045..7839    +  CDS            NeoR/KanR: aminoglycoside phosphotransferase from Tn5; aph(3')-II (or nptII); confers resistance to neomycin, kanamycin, and G418 (Geneticin®)
   7860..8012    +  CDS            ble (fragment): BLE_KLEPN - Experimental evidence at protein level: Swiss-Prot protein existence level 1. Binding protein with a strong affinity to the bleomycin family of antibiotics. Binds to CL990; an antimitotic-antibiotic compound. From Klebsiella pneumoniae.
   8071..8118    +  polyA_signal   HSV TK poly(A) signal: herpes simplex virus thymidine kinase polyadenylation signal (Cole and Stacy, 1985)
   8209..8225    -  polyA_signal   bGH poly(A) signal (fragment): bovine growth hormone polyadenylation signal
   8447..9035    +  rep_origin     ori: high-copy-number ColE1/pMB1/pBR322/pUC origin of replication
>Addgene plasmid #138979 | pQP-iRISB | addgene full sequence | sequence record 292254 | Addgene NGS Result
TCACATGTTCTTTCCTGCGTTATCCCCTGATTCTGTGGATAACCGTATTACCGCCATGCATTAGTTATTA
ATAGTAATCAATTACGGGGTCATTAGTTCATAGCCCATATATGGAGTTCCGCGTTACATAACTTACGGTA
AATGGCCCGCCTGGCTGACCGCCCAACGACCCCCGCCCATTGACGTCAATAATGACGTATGTTCCCATAG
TAACGCCAATAGGGACTTTCCATTGACGTCAATGGGTGGAGTATTTACGGTAAACTGCCCACTTGGCAGT
ACATCAAGTGTATCATATGCCAAGTACGCCCCCTATTGACGTCAATGACGGTAAATGGCCCGCCTGGCAT
TATGCCCAGTACATGACCTTATGGGACTTTCCTACTTGGCAGTACATCTACGTATTAGTCATCGCTATTA
CCATGGTGATGCGGTTTTGGCAGTACATCAATGGGCGTGGATAGCGGTTTGACTCACGGGGATTTCCAAG
TCTCCACCCCATTGACGTCAATGGGAGTTTGTTTTGGCACCAAAATCAACGGGACTTTCCAAAATGTCGT
AACAACTCCGCCCCATTGACGCAAATGGGCGGTAGGCGTGTACGGTGGGAGGTCTATATAAGCAGAGCTG
GTTTAGTGAACCGTCAGATCCGCTAGCGCTACCGGACTCAGATCTACCATGGTGGCAGGTCATGCCTCTG
GCAGCCCCGCATTCGGGACCGCCGATCTTTCGAATTGCGAACGTGAAGAGATCCACCTCGCCGGCTCGAT
CCAGCCGCATGGCGCGCTTCTGGTCGTCAGCGAGCCGGATCATCGCATCATCCAGGCCAGCGCCAACGCC
GCGGAATTTCTGAATCTCGGAAGCGTGCTCGGCGTTCCGCTCGCCGAGATCGACGGCGATCTGTTGATCA
AGATCCTGCCGCATCTCGATCCCACCGCCGAAGGCATGCCGGTCGCGGTGCGCTGCCGGATCGGCAATCC
CTCCACGGAGTACGACGGTCTGATGCATCGGCCTCCGGAAGGCGGGCTGATCATCGAGCTCGAACGTGCC
GGCCCGCCGATCGATCTGTCCGGCACGCTGGCGCCGGCGCTGGAGCGGATCCGCACGGCGGGCTCGCTGC
GCGCGCTGTGCGATGACACCGCGCTGCTGTTTCAGCAGTGCACCGGCTACGACCGGGTGATGGTGTATCG
CTTCGACGAGCAGGGCCACGGCGAAGTGTTCTCCGAGCGCCACGTGCCCGGGCTCGAATCCTATTTCGGC
AACCGCTATCCGTCGTCGGACATTCCGCAGATGGCGCGGCGGCTGTACGAGCGGCAGCGCGTCCGCGTGC
TGGTCGACGTCAGCTATCAGCCGGTGCCGCTGGAGCCGCGGCTGTCGCCGCTGACCGGGCGCGATCTCGA
CATGTCGGGCTGCTTCCTGCGCTCGATGTCGCCGATCCATCTGCAGTACCTGAAGAACATGGGCGTGCGC
GCCACCCTGGTGGTGTCGCTGGTGGTCGGCGGCAAGCTGTGGGGCCTGGTTGCCTGTCACCATTATCTGC
CGCGCTTCATCCATTTCGAGCTGCGGGCGATCTGCGAACTGCTCGCCGAAGCGATCGCGACGCGGATCAC
CGCGCTTGAGAGCTTCGCGCAGAGCCAGTCGGAGCTGTTCGTGCAGCGGCTCGAACAGCGCATGATCGAA
GCGATCACCCGTGAAGGCGATTGGCGCGCAGCGATTTTCGACACCAGCCAATCGATCCTGCAGCCGCTGC
ACGCCGACGGTTGCGCGCTGGTGTACGAAGACCAGATCAGGACCATCGGTGACGTACCTTCCACGCAGGA
TGTTCGCGAGATCGCCGGGTGGCTCGATCGCCAGCCACGTGCGGCGGTGACCTCGACCGCGTCGCTCGGT
CTCGACGTGCCGGAGCTCGCGCATCTGACGCGGATGGCGAGCGGCGTGGTCGCGGCGCCGATTTCGGATC
ATCGCGGCGAGTTTCTGATGTGGTTCCGCCCCGAGCGCGTCCACACCGTTACCTGGGGCGGCGATCCGAA
GAAGCCGTTCACGATGGGCGATACACCGGCGGATCTGTCGCCGCGGCGCTCCTTCGCCAAATGGCATCAG
GTTGTCGAAGGCACGTCCGATCCGTGGACGGCCGCCGATCTCGCCGCGGCTCGCACCATCGGTCAGACCG
TCGCCGACATCGTGCTGCAATTCCGCGCGGTGCGGACACTGATCGCCCGCGAACAGTACGAACAGTTTTC
GTCCCAGGTGCACGCTTCGATGCAGCCGGTGCTGATCACCGACGCCGAAGGCCGCATCCTGCTGATGAAC
GACTCGTTCCGCGACATGTTGCCGGCGGGGTCGCCATCCGCCGTCCATCTCGACGATCTCGCCGGGTTCT
TCGTCGAATCGAACGATTTCCTGCGCAACGTCGCCGAACTGATCGATCACGGCCGCGGGTGGCGCGGCGA
AGTTCTGCTGCGCGGCGCAGGTAATCGCCCGTTGCCGCTGGCAGTGCGCGCCGATCCGGTGACGCGCACG
GAGGACCAGTCGCTCGGCTTCGTGCTGATCTTCAGCGACGCTACCGATCGTCGCACCGCAGATGCCGCAC
GCACGCGTTTCCAGGAAGGCATTCTTGCCAGCGCACGTCCCGGCGTGCGGCTCGACTCCAAGTCCGACCT
CTTGCACGAGAAGCTGCTGTCCGCGCTGGTCGAGAACGCGCAGCTTGCCGCATTGGAAATTACTTACGGC
GTCGAGACCGGACGCATCGCCGAGCTGCTCGAAGGCGTTCGCCAGTCGATGCTGCGCACCGCCGAAGTGC
TCGGCCATCTGGTGCAGCACGCGGCGCGCACGGCCGGCAGCGACAGCTCGAGCAATGGCTCGCAGAACAA
GAAGGCTAGCAGTGCTGGCGGTAGTGCTGGTAGTGCTGGTCGTACGGCCAGCGGTAAAAAGAAGAAAAAG
AAGTCAAAGACAAAGTGTGTAATTATGTAAAGATCTCGAGCTCAAGCTTCGAATTCTGCAGTCGACGGTA
CCGCGGGCCCGGGATCCGCCCCTCTCCCTCCCCCCCCCCCTAACGTTACTGGCCGAAGCCGCTTGGAATA
AGGCCGGTGTGCGTTTGTCTATATGTTATTTTCCACCATATTGCCGTCTTTTGGCAATGTGAGGGCCCGG
AAACCTGGCCCTGTCTTCTTGACGAGCATTCCTAGGGGTCTTTCCCCTCTCGCCAAAGGAATGCAAGGTC
TGTTGAATGTCGTGAAGGAAGCAGTTCCTCTGGAAGCTTCTTGAAGACAAACAACGTCTGTAGCGACCCT
TTGCAGGCAGCGGAACCCCCCACCTGGCGACAGGTGCCTCTGCGGCCAAAAGCCACGTGTATAAGATACA
CCTGCAAAGGCGGCACAACCCCAGTGCCACGTTGTGAGTTGGATAGTTGTGGAAAGAGTCAAATGGCTCT
CCTCAAGCGTATTCAACAAGGGGCTGAAGGATGCCCAGAAGGTACCCCATTGTATGGGATCTGATCTGGG
GCCTCGGTACACATGCTTTACATGTGTTTAGTCGAGGTTAAAAAAACGTCTAGGCCCCCCGAACCACGGG
GACGTGGTTTTCCTTTGAAAAACACGATGATAATATGGCCACAAACCGGTCCATGGGAATTGATCTCTCA
GGATTAACACTGCAGAGCGGCGGAGGGAGCGGCGGATCCGGAGGGGGCTCTGGCCAAGTCCAACTGGTGG
AGTCTGGTGGCGCTTTGGTGCAGCCAGGTGGCTCTCTGCGTTTGTCCTGTGCCGCTTCTGGCTTCCCAGT
GAACCGCTATTCCATGCGCTGGTATCGCCAGGCTCCAGGCAAAGAGCGTGAGTGGGTAGCCGGTATGTCC
AGCGCGGGTGATCGTAGCTCCTATGAAGACTCCGTGAAGGGCCGTTTCACCATCAGCCGTGACGATGCCC
GTAACACGGTGTATCTGCAAATGAACAGCTTGAAACCTGAAGATACGGCCGTGTATTACTGTAATGTGAA
CGTGGGCTTCGAGTATTGGGGCCAAGGCACCCAGGTCACCGTCTCCAGCGGAGGCGGATCATCTACTAGT
ATGGTGAGCAAGGGCGAGGAGGATAACATGGCCATCATCAAGGAGTTCATGCGCTTCAAGGTGCACATGG
AGGGCTCCGTGAACGGCCACGAGTTCGAGATCGAGGGCGAGGGCGAGGGCCGCCCCTACGAGGGCACCCA
GACCGCCAAGCTGAAGGTGACCAAGGGTGGCCCCCTGCCCTTCGCCTGGGACATCCTGTCCCCTCAGTTC
ATGTACGGCTCCAAGGCCTACGTGAAGCACCCCGCCGACATCCCCGACTACTTGAAGCTGTCCTTCCCCG
AGGGCTTCAAGTGGGAGCGCGTGATGAACTTCGAGGACGGCGGCGTGGTGACCGTGACCCAGGACTCCTC
CCTGCAGGACGGCGAGTTCATCTACAAGGTGAAGCTGCGCGGCACCAACTTCCCCTCCGACGGCCCCGTA
ATGCAGAAGAAGACCATGGGCTGGGAGGCCTCCTCCGAGCGGATGTACCCCGAGGACGGCGCCCTGAAGG
GCGAGATCAAGCAGAGGCTGAAGCTGAAGGACGGCGGCCACTACGACGCTGAGGTCAAGACCACCTACAA
GGCCAAGAAGCCCGTGCAGCTGCCCGGCGCCTACAACGTCAACATCAAGTTGGACATCACCTCCCACAAC
GAGGACTACACCATCGTGGAACAGTACGAACGCGCCGAGGGCCGCCACTCCACCGGCGGCATGGACGAGC
TGTACAAGAGTGCTGGTGGGTCCGCCGGCGGGAGTGCTGGCGGTAGTGCCGGCGGTAGTTCTAGAGGCAA
GAACATGCAGGCGGTCACCGAGCTGCATTCCCGGCTGATCGCTGCGCAGCAGGCGATGGAGCGCGACTAT
TGGCGGTTGCGTGAATTGGAGACTCGCTACCGCCTGGTGTTCGACGCTGCCGCCGATGCGGTGATGATCG
TCTCCGCCGGCGACATGCGCATCGTCGAAGCCAACCGGGCGGCGGTGAATGCGATCAGCCGCGTCGAGCG
CGGCAATGACGACCTTGCGGGGCGTGATTTCCTCGCCGAAGTGGCGGCTGCCGATCGCGATGCGGTGCGC
GACATGCTGGCCCAGGTGCGTCAGCGCGGCACCGCACTCAGCGTCCTCGTTCATCTCGGCCGTTACGACC
GCGCCTGGATGCTGCGCGGTTCGCTGATGTCGTCCGAGCGTCGTCAGGTTTTCCTGCTGCACTTCACCCC
GGTGACCACGACTCCCGCGATCGACGACGACGACAAAGGTGTCGTTGCTTCTGCTGCCGACGGTGCAGAG
GGCGCCTCAGACGACGCAGAGGATGAATTCCCGGCTAGCGGCGCCGGCGCCTTTTTGGCTACTACACTTG
AACGTATTGAGAAGAACTTTGTCATTACTGACCCAAGGTTGCCAGATAATCCCATTATATTCGCGTCCGA
TAGTTTCTTGCAGTTGACAGAATATAGCCGTGAAGAAATTTTGGGAAGAAACTGCAGGTTTCTACAAGGT
CCTGAAACTGATCGCGCGACAGTGAGAAAAATTAGAGATGCCATAGATAACCAAACAGAGGTCACTGTTC
AGCTGATTAATTATACAAAGAGTGGTAAAAAGTTCTGGAACCTCTTTCACTTGCAGCCTATGCGAGATCA
GAAGGGAGATGTCCAGTACTTTATTGGGGTTCAGTTGGATGGAACTGAGCATGTCCGAGATGCTGCCGAG
AGAGAGGGCGTTATGCTGGCCAAGAAGACCGCCGAGAACATCGACATGGCTGCCAAGAGGGTCAAGTTGG
ACTGAGCGGCCGCGACTCTAGATCATAATCAGCCATACCACATTTGTAGAGGTTTTACTTGCTTTAAAAA
ACCTCCCACACCTCCCCCTGAACCTGAAACATAAAATGAATGCAATTGTTGTTGTTAACTTGTTTATTGC
AGCTTATAATGGTTACAAATAAAGCAATAGCATCACAAATTTCACAAATAAAGCATTTTTTTCACTGCAT
TCTAGTTGTGGTTTGTCCAAACTCATCAATGTATCTTAAGGCGTAAATTGTAAGCGTTAATATTTTGTTA
AAATTCGCGTTAAATTTTTGTTAAATCAGCTCATTTTTTAACCAATAGGCCGAAATCGGCAAAATCCCTT
ATAAATCAAAAGAATAGACCGAGATAGGGT
[37 nt withheld, positions 6191-6227]
AAAGAACGTGGACTCCAACGTCAAAGG
[49 nt withheld, positions 6255-6303]
T
[91 nt withheld, positions 6305-6395]
G
[124 nt withheld, positions 6397-6520]
CAGGTGGCACTTTTCGGGGAAATGTGCGCGGAACCCCTATTTGTTTATTTTTCTAAATACATTCAAATAT
GTATCCGCTCATGAGACAATAACCCTGATAAATGCTTCAATAATATTGAAAAAGGAAGAGTCCTGAGGCG
GAAAGAACCAGCTGTGGAATGTGTGTCAGTTAGGGTGTGGAAAGTCCCCAGGCTCCCCAGCAGGCAGAAG
TATGCAAAGCATGCATCTCAATTAGTCAGCAACCAGGTGTGGAAAGTCCCCAGGCTCCCCAGCAGGCAGA
AGTATGCAAAGCATGCATCTCAATTAGTCAGCAACCATAGTCCCGCCCCTAACTCCGCCCATCCCGCCCC
TAACTCCGCCCAGTTCCGCCCATTCTCCGCCCCATGGCTGACTAATTTTTTTTATTTATGCAGAGGCCGA
GGCCGCCTCGGCCTCTGAGCTATTCCAGAAGTAGTGAGGAGGCTTTTTTGGAGGCCTAGGCTTTTGCAAA
GATCGATCAAGAGACAGGATGAGGATCGTTTCGCATGATTGAACAAGATGGATTGCACGCAGGTTCTCCG
GCCGCTTGGGTGGAGAGGCTATTCGGCTATGACTGGGCACAACAGACAATCGGCTGCTCTGATGCCGCCG
TGTTCCGGCTGTCAGCGCAGGGGCGCCCGGTTCTTTTTGTCAAGACCGACCTGTCCGGTGCCCTGAATGA
ACTGCAAGACGAGGCAGCGCGGCTATCGTGGCTGGCCACGACGGGCGTTCCTTGCGCAGCTGTGCTCGAC
GTTGTCACTGAAGCGGGAAGGGACTGGCTGCTATTGGGCGAAGTGCCGGGGCAGGATCTCCTGTCATCTC
ACCTTGCTCCTGCCGAGAAAGTATCCATCATGGCTGATGCAATGCGGCGGCTGCATACGCTTGATCCGGC
TACCTGCCCATTCGACCACCAAGCGAAACATCGCATCGAGCGAGCACGTACTCGGATGGAAGCCGGTCTT
GTCGATCAGGATGATCTGGACGAAGAGCATCAGGGGCTCGCGCCAGCCGAACTGTTCGCCAGGCTCAAGG
CGAGCATGCCCGACGGCGAGGATCTCGTCGTGACCCATGGCGATGCCTGCTTGCCGAATATCATGGTGGA
AAATGGCCGCTTTTCTGGATTCATCGACTGTGGCCGGCTGGGTGTGGCGGACCGCTATCAGGACATAGCG
TTGGCTACCCGTGATATTGCTGAAGAGCTTGGCGGCGAATGGGCTGACCGCTTCCTCGTGCTTTACGGTA
TCGCCGCTCCCGATTCGCAGCGCATCGCCTTCTATCGCCTTCTTGACGAGTTCTTCTGAGCGGGACTCTG
GGGTTCGAAATGACCGACCAAGCGACGCCCAACCTGCCATCACGAGATTTCGATTCCACCGCCGCCTTCT
ATGAAAGGTTGGGCTTCGGAATCGTTTTCCGGGACGCCGGCTGGATGATCCTCCAGCGCGGGGATCTCAT
GCTGGAGTTCTTCGCCCACCCTAGGGGGAGGCTAACTGAAACACGGAAGGAGACAATACCGGAAGGAACC
CGCGCTATGACGGCAATAAAAAGACAGAATAAAACGCACGGTGTTGGGTCGTTTGTTCATAAACGCGGGG
TTCGGTCCCAGGGCTGGCACTCTGTCGATACCCCACCGAGACCCCATTGGGGCCAATACGCCCGCGTTTC
TTCCTTTTCCCCACCCCACCCCCCAAGTTCGGGTGAAGGCCCAGGGCTCGCAGCCAACGTCGGGGCGGCA
GGCCCTGCCATAGCCTCAGGTTACTCATATATACTTTAGATTGATTTAAAACTTCATTTTTAATTTAAAA
GGATCTAGGTGAAGATCCTTTTTGATAATCTCATGACCAAAATCCCTTAACGTGAGTTTTCGTTCCACTG
AGCGTCAGACCCCGTAGAAAAGATCAAAGGATCTTCTTGAGATCCTTTTTTTCTGCGCGTAATCTGCTGC
TTGCAAACAAAAAAACCACCGCTACCAGCGGTGGTTTGTTTGCCGGATCAAGAGCTACCAACTCTTTTTC
CGAAGGTAACTGGCTTCAGCAGAGCGCAGATACCAAATACTGTTCTTCTAGTGTAGCCGTAGTTAGGCCA
CCACTTCAAGAACTCTGTAGCACCGCCTACATACCTCGCTCTGCTAATCCTGTTACCAGTGGCTGCTGCC
AGTGGCGATAAGTCGTGTCTTACCGGGTTGGACTCAAGACGATAGTTACCGGATAAGGCGCAGCGGTCGG
GCTGAACGGGGGGTTCGTGCACACAGCCCAGCTTGGAGCGAACGACCTACACCGAACTGAGATACCTACA
GCGTGAGCTATGAGAAAGCGCCACGCTTCCCGAAGGGAGAAAGGCGGACAGGTATCCGGTAAGCGGCAGG
GTCGGAACAGGAGAGCGCACGAGGGAGCTTCCAGGGGGAAACGCCTGGTATCTTTATAGTCCTGTCGGGT
TTCGCCACCTCTGACTTGAGCGTCGATTTTTGTGATGCTCGTCAGGGGGGCGGAGCCTATGGAAAAACGC
CAGCAACGCGGCCTTTTTACGGTTCCTGGCCTTTTGCTGGCCTTTTGC
